>Addgene plasmid #170127 | MS2-adRNA (5'GAC) | addgene full sequence | sequence record 337171 | Addgene NGS Result
TTCTTT
[37 nt withheld, positions 7-43]
ACCCTATCTCGGTCTATTCTTTTGATTTATAAGGGATTTTGCCGATTTCGGCCTATTGGTTAAAAAATGA
GCTGATTTAACAAAAATTTAACGCGAATTAATTCTGTGGAATGTGTGTCAGTTAGGGTGTGGAAAGTCCC
CAGGCTCCCCAGCAGGCAGAAGTATGCAAAGCATGCATCTCAATTAGTCAGCAACCAGGTGTGGAAAGTC
CCCAGGCTCCCCAGCAGGCAGAAGTATGCAAAGCATGCATCTCAATTAGTCAGCAACCATAGTCCCGCCC
CTAACTCCGCCCATCCCGCCCCTAACTCCGCCCAGTTCCGCCCATTCTCCGCCCCATGGCTGACTAATTT
TTTTTATTTATGCAGAGGCCGAGGCCGCCTCTGCCTCTGAGCTATTCCAGAAGTAGTGAGGAGGCTTTTT
TGGAGGCCTAGGCTTTTGCAAAAAGCTCCCGGGAGCTTGTATATCCATTTTCGGATCTGATCAGCACGTG
TTGACAATTAATCATCGGCATAGTATATCGGCATAGTATAATACGACAAGGTGAGGAACTAAACCATGGC
CAAGTTGACCAGTGCCGTTCCGGTGCTCACCGCGCGCGACGTCGCCGGAGCGGTCGAGTTCTGGACCGAC
CGGCTCGGGTTCTCCCGGGACTTCGTGGAGGACGACTTCGCCGGTGTGGTCCGGGACGACGTGACCCTGT
TCATCAGCGCGGTCCAGGACCAGGTGGTGCCGGACAACACCCTGGCCTGGGTGTGGGTGCGCGGCCTGGA
CGAGCTGTACGCCGAGTGGTCGGAGGTCGTGTCCACGAACTTCCGGGACGCCTCCGGGCCGGCCATGACC
GAGATCGGCGAGCAGCCGTGGGGGCGGGAGTTCGCCCTGCGCGACCCGGCCGGCAACTGCGTGCACTTCG
TGGCCGAGGAGCAGGACTGACACGTGCTACGAGATTTCGATTCCACCGCCGCCTTCTATGAAAGGTTGGG
CTTCGGAATCGTTTTCCGGGACGCCGGCTGGATGATCCTCCAGCGCGGGGATCTCATGCTGGAGTTCTTC
GCCCACCCCAACTTGTTTATTGCAGCTTATAATGGTTACAAATAAAGCAATAGCATCACAAATTTCACAA
ATAAAGCATTTTTTTCACTGCATTCTAGTTGTGGTTTGTCCAAACTCATCAATGTATCTTATCATGTCTG
TATACCGTCGACCTCTAGCTAGAGCTTGGCGTAATCATGGTCATAGCTGTTTCCTGTGTGAAATTGTTAT
CCGCTCACAATTCCACACAACATACGAGCCGGAAGCATAAAGTGTAAAGCCTGGGGTGCCTAATGAGTGA
GCTAACTCACATTAATTGCGTTGCGCTCACTGCCCGCTTTCCAGTCGGGAAACCTGTCGTGCCAGCTGCA
TTAATGAATCGGCCAACGCGCGGGGAGAGGCGGTTTGCGTATTGGGCGCTCTTCCGCTTCCTCGCTCACT
GACTCGCTGCGCTCGGTCGTTCGGCTGCGGCGAGCGGTATCAGCTCACTCAAAGGCGGTAATACGGTTAT
CCACAGAATCAGGGGATAACGCAGGAAAGAACATGTGAGCAAAAGGCCAGCAAAAGGCCAGGAACCGTAA
AAAGGCCGCGTTGCTGGCGTTTTTCCATAGGCTCCGCCCCCCTGACGAGCATCACAAAAATCGACGCTCA
AGTCAGAGGTGGCGAAACCCGACAGGACTATAAAGATACCAGGCGTTTCCCCCTGGAAGCTCCCTCGTGC
GCTCTCCTGTTCCGACCCTGCCGCTTACCGGATACCTGTCCGCCTTTCTCCCTTCGGGAAGCGTGGCGCT
TTCTCATAGCTCACGCTGTAGGTATCTCAGTTCGGTGTAGGTCGTTCGCTCCAAGCTGGGCTGTGTGCAC
GAACCCCCCGTTCAGCCCGACCGCTGCGCCTTATCCGGTAACTATCGTCTTGAGTCCAACCCGGTAAGAC
ACGACTTATCGCCACTGGCAGCAGCCACTGGTAACAGGATTAGCAGAGCGAGGTATGTAGGCGGTGCTAC
AGAGTTCTTGAAGTGGTGGCCTAACTACGGCTACACTAGAAGAACAGTATTTGGTATCTGCGCTCTGCTG
AAGCCAGTTACCTTCGGAAAAAGAGTTGGTAGCTCTTGATCCGGCAAACAAACCACCGCTGGTAGCGGTG
GTTTTTTTGTTTGCAAGCAGCAGATTACGCGCAGAAAAAAAGGATCTCAAGAAGATCCTTTGATCTTTTC
TACGGGGTCTGACGCTCAGTGGAACGAAAACTCACGTTAAGGGATTTTGGTCATGAGATTATCAAAAAGG
ATCTTCACCTAGATCCTTTTAAATTAAAAATGAAGTTTTAAATCAATCTAAAGTATATATGAGTAAACTT
GGTCTGACAGTTACCAATGCTTAATCAGTGAGGCACCTATCTCAGCGATCTGTCTATTTCGTTCATCCAT
AGTTGCCTGACTCCCCGTCGTGTAGATAACTACGATACGGGAGGGCTTACCATCTGGCCCCAGTGCTGCA
ATGATACCGCGAGACCCACGCTCACCGGCTCCAGATTTATCAGCAATAAACCAGCCAGCCGGAAGGGCCG
AGCGCAGAAGTGGTCCTGCAACTTTATCCGCCTCCATCCAGTCTATTAATTGTTGCCGGGAAGCTAGAGT
AAGTAGTTCGCCAGTTAATAGTTTGCGCAACGTTGTTGCCATTGCTACAGGCATCGTGGTGTCACGCTCG
TCGTTTGGTATGGCTTCATTCAGCTCCGGTTCCCAACGATCAAGGCGAGTTACATGATCCCCCATGTTGT
GCAAAAAAGCGGTTAGCTCCTTCGGTCCTCCGATCGTTGTCAGAAGTAAGTTGGCCGCAGTGTTATCACT
CATGGTTATGGCAGCACTGCATAATTCTCTTACTGTCATGCCATCCGTAAGATGCTTTTCTGTGACTGGT
GAGTACTCAACCAAGTCATTCTGAGAATAGTGTATGCGGCGACCGAGTTGCTCTTGCCCGGCGTCAATAC
GGGATAATACCGCGCCACATAGCAGAACTTTAAAAGTGCTCATCATTGGAAAACGTTCTTCGGGGCGAAA
ACTCTCAAGGATCTTACCGCTGTTGAGATCCAGTTCGATGTAACCCACTCGTGCACCCAACTGATCTTCA
GCATCTTTTACTTTCACCAGCGTTTCTGGGTGAGCAAAAACAGGAAGGCAAAATGCCGCAAAAAAGGGAA
TAAGGGCGACACGGAAATGTTGAATACTCATACTCTTCCTTTTTCAATATTATTGAAGCATTTATCAGGG
TTATTGTCTCATGAGCGGATACATATTTGAATGTATTTAGAAAAATAAACAAATAGGGGTTCCGCGCACA
TTTCCCCGAAAAGTGCCACCTGACGTCGACGGATCGGGAGATCTCCCGATCCCCTATGGTGCACTCTCAG
TACAATCTGCTCTGATGCCGCATAGTTAAGCCAGTATCTGCTCCCTGCTTGTGTGTTGGAGGTCGCTGAG
TAGTGCGCGAGCAAAATTTAAGCTACAACAAGGCAAGGCTTGACCGACAATTGCATGAAGAATCTGCTTA
GGGTTAGGCGTTTTGCGCTGCTTCGCGATGTACGGGCCAGATATACGCGTTGACATTGATTATTGACTAG
TTATTAATAGTAATCAATTACGGGGTCATTAGTTCATAGCCCATATATGGAGTTCCGCGTTACATAACTT
ACGGTAAATGGCCCGCCTGGCTGACCGCCCAACGACCCCCGCCCATTGACGTCAATAATGACGTATGTTC
CCATAGTAACGCCAATAGGGACTTTCCATTGACGTCAATGGGTGGAGTATTTACGGTAAACTGCCCACTT
GGCAGTACATCAAGTGTATCATATGCCAAGTACGCCCCCTATTGACGTCAATGACGGTAAATGGCCCGCC
TGGCATTATGCCCAGTACATGACCTTATGGGACTTTCCTACTTGGCAGTACATCTACGTATTAGTCATCG
CTATTACCATGGTGATGCGGTTTTGGCAGTACATCAATGGGCGTGGATAGCGGTTTGACTCACGGGGATT
TCCAAGTCTCCACCCCATTGACGTCAATGGGAGTTTGTTTTGGCACCAAAATCAACGGGACTTTCCAAAA
TGTCGTAACAACTCCGCCCCATTGACGCAAATGGGCGGTAGGCGTGTACGGTGGGAGGTCTATATAAGCA
GCGCGTTTTGCCTGTACTGGGTCTCTCTGGTTAGACCAGATCTGAGCCTGGGAGCTCTCTGGCTAACTAG
GGAACCCACTGCTTAAGCCTCAATAAAGCTTGCCTTGAGTGCTTCAAGTAGTGTGTGCCCGTCTGTTGTG
TGACTCTGGTAACTAGAGATCCCTCAGACCCTTTTAGTCAGTGTGGAAAATCTCTAGCAGTGGCGCCCGA
ACAGGGACTTGAAAGCGAAAGGGAAACCAGAGGAGCTCTCTCGACGCAGGACTCGGCTTGCTGAAGCGCG
CACGGCAAGAGGCGAGGGGCGGCGACTGGTGAGTACGCCAAAAATTTTGACTAGCGGAGGCTAGAAGGAG
AGAGATGGGTGCGAGAGCGTCAGTATTAAGCGGGGGAGAATTAGATCGCGATGGGAAAAAATTCGGTTAA
GGCCAGGGGGAAAGAAAAAATATAAATTAAAACATATAGTATGGGCAAGCAGGGAGCTAGAACGATTCGC
AGTTAATCCTGGCCTGTTAGAAACATCAGAAGGCTGTAGACAAATACTGGGACAGCTACAACCATCCCTT
CAGACAGGATCAGAAGAACTTAGATCATTATATAATACAGTAGCAACCCTCTATTGTGTGCATCAAAGGA
TAGAGATAAAAGACACCAAGGAAGCTTTAGACAAGATAGAGGAAGAGCAAAACAAAAGTAAGACCACCGC
ACAGCAAGCGGCCGCTGATCTTCAGACCTGGAGGAGGAGATATGAGGGACAATTGGAGAAGTGAATTATA
TAAATATAAAGTAGTAAAAATTGAACCATTAGGAGTAGCACCCACCAAGGCAAAGAGAAGAGTGGTGCAG
AGAGAAAAAAGAGCAGTGGGAATAGGAGCTTTGTTCCTTGGGTTCTTGGGAGCAGCAGGAAGCACTATGG
GCGCAGCGTCAATGACGCTGACGGTACAGGCCAGACAATTATTGTCTGGTATAGTGCAGCAGCAGAACAA
TTTGCTGAGGGCTATTGAGGCGCAACAGCATCTGTTGCAACTCACAGTCTGGGGCATCAAGCAGCTCCAG
GCAAGAATCCTGGCTGTGGAAAGATACCTAAAGGATCAACAGCTCCTGGGGATTTGGGGTTGCTCTGGAA
AACTCATTTGCACCACTGCTGTGCCTTGGAATGCTAGTTGGAGTAATAAATCTCTGGAACAGATTTGGAA
TCACACGACCTGGATGGAGTGGGACAGAGAAATTAACAATTACACAAGCTTAATACACTCCTTAATTGAA
GAATCGCAAAACCAGCAAGAAAAGAATGAACAAGAATTATTGGAATTAGATAAATGGGCAAGTTTGTGGA
ATTGGTTTAACATAACAAATTGGCTGTGGTATATAAAATTATTCATAATGATAGTAGGAGGCTTGGTAGG
TTTAAGAATAGTTTTTGCTGTACTTTCTATAGTGAATAGAGTTAGGCAGGGATATTCACCATTATCGTTT
CAGACCCACCTCCCAACCCCGAGGGGACCCGACAGGCCCGAAGGAATAGAAGAAGAAGGTGGAGAGAGAG
ACAGAGACAGATCCATTCGATTAGTGAACGGATCGGCACTGCGTGCGCCAATTCTGCAGACAAATGGCAG
TATTCATCCACAATTTTAAAAGAAAAGGGGGGATTGGGGGGTACAGTGCAGGGGAAAGAATAGTAGACAT
AATAGCAACAGACATACAAACTAAAGAATTACAAAAACAAATTACAAAAATTCAAAATTTTCGGGTTTAT
TACAGGGACAGCAGAGATCCAGTTTGGTTAATTAAGGTACCGAGGGCCTATTTCCCATGATTCCTTCATA
TTTGCATATACGATACAAGGCTGTTAGAGAGATAATTAGAATTAATTTGACTGTAAACACAAAGATATTA
GTACAAAATACGTGACGTAGAAAGTAATAATTTCTTGGGTAGTTTGCAGTTTTAAAATTATGTTTTAAAA
TGGACTATCATATGCTTACCGTAACTTGAAAGTATTTCGATTTCTTGGCTTTATATATCTTGTGGAAAGG
ACGAAACACCGAACATGAGGATCACCCATGTCCACGAGCCTGCTCACGGCATAACATGAGGATCACCCAT
GTCTTTTTTTCGTACTGAGTCGCCCAGTCTCAGATAGATCCGACGCCGCCATCTCTAGGCCCGCGCCGGC
CCCCTCGCACAGACTTGTGGGAGAAGCTCGGCTACTCCCCTGCCCCGGTTAATTTGCATATAATATTTCC
TAGTAACTATAGAGGCTTAATGTGCGATAAAAGACAGATAATCTGTTCTTTTTAATACTAGCTACATTTT
ACATGATAGGCTTGGATTTCTATAAGAGATACAAATACTAAATTATTATTTTAAAAAACAGCACAAAAGG
AAACTCACCCTAACTGTAAAGTAATTGTGTGTTTTGAGACTATAAATATCCCTTGGAGAAAAGCCTTGTT
TGGAACATGAGGATCACCCATGTCCACGAGCCTGCTCACGGCATAACATGAGGATCACCCATGTCTTTTT
TTGAATTCGCTAGCTAGGTCTTGAAAGGAGTGGGAATTGGCTCCGGTGCCCGTCAGTGGGCAGAGCGCAC
ATCGCCCACAGTCCCCGAGAAGTTGGGGGGAGGGGTCGGCAATTGATCCGGTGCCTAGAGAAGGTGGCGC
GGGGTAAACTGGGAAAGTGATGTCGTGTACTGGCTCCGCCTTTTTCCCGAGGGTGGGGGAGAACCGTATA
TAAGTGCAGTAGTCGCCGTGAACGTTCTTTTTCGCAACGGGCTTGCCGCCAGAACACAGGACCGGTTCTA
GAGCGCTGCCACCATGGTGAGCAAGGGCGAGGAGGATAACATGGCCATCATCAAGGAGTTCATGCGCTTC
AAGGTGCACATGGAGGGCTCCGTGAACGGCCACGAGTTCGAGATCGAGGGCGAGGGCGAGGGCCGCCCCT
ACGAGGGCACCCAGACCGCCAAGCTGAAGGTGACCAAGGGTGGCCCCCTGCCCTTCGCCTGGGACATCCT
GTCCCCTCAGTTCATGTACGGCTCCAAGGCCTACGTGAAGCACCCCGCCGACATCCCCGACTACTTGAAG
CTGTCCTTCCCCGAGGGCTTCAAGTGGGAGCGCGTGATGAACTTCGAGGACGGCGGCGTGGTGACCGTGA
CCCAGGACTCCTCCCTGCAGGACGGCGAGTTCATCTACAAGGTGAAGCTGCGCGGCACCAACTTCCCCTC
CGACGGCCCCGTAATGCAGAAGAAGACCATGGGCTGGGAGGCCTCCTCCGAGCGGATGTACCCCGAGGAC
GGCGCCCTGAAGGGCGAGATCAAGCAGAGGCTGAAGCTGAAGGACGGCGGCCACTACGACGCTGAGGTCA
AGACCACCTACAAGGCCAAGAAGCCCGTGCAGCTGCCCGGCGCCTACAACGTCAACATCAAGTTGGACAT
CACCTCCCACAACGAGGACTACACCATCGTGGAACAGTACGAACGCGCCGAGGGCCGCCACTCCACCGGC
GGCATGGACGAGCTGTACAAGGGATCCGGCGCAACAAACTTCTCTCTGCTGAAACAAGCCGGAGATGTCG
AAGAGAATCCTGGACCGATGAAAAAGCCTGAACTCACCGCGACGTCTGTCGAGAAGTTTCTGATCGAAAA
GTTCGACAGCGTGTCCGACCTGATGCAGCTCTCGGAGGGCGAAGAATCTCGTGCTTTCAGCTTCGATGTA
GGAGGGCGTGGATATGTCCTGCGGGTAAATAGCTGCGCCGATGGTTTCTACAAAGATCGTTATGTTTATC
GGCACTTTGCATCGGCCGCGCTCCCGATTCCGGAAGTGCTTGACATTGGGGAGTTCAGCGAGAGCCTGAC
CTATTGCATCTCCCGCCGTGCACAGGGTGTCACGTTGCAAGACCTGCCTGAAACCGAACTGCCCGCTGTT
CTGCAGCCGGTCGCGGAGGCCATGGATGCGATCGCTGCGGCCGATCTTAGCCAGACGAGCGGGTTCGGCC
CATTCGGACCGCAAGGAATCGGTCAATACACTACATGGCGTGATTTCATATGCGCGATTGCTGATCCCCA
TGTGTATCACTGGCAAACTGTGATGGACGACACCGTCAGTGCGTCCGTCGCGCAGGCTCTCGATGAGCTG
ATGCTTTGGGCCGAGGACTGCCCCGAAGTCCGGCACCTCGTGCACGCGGATTTCGGCTCCAACAATGTCC
TGACGGACAATGGCCGCATAACAGCGGTCATTGACTGGAGCGAGGCGATGTTCGGGGATTCCCAATACGA
GGTCGCCAACATCTTCTTCTGGAGGCCGTGGTTGGCTTGTATGGAGCAGCAGACGCGCTACTTCGAGCGG
AGGCATCCGGAGCTTGCAGGATCGCCGCGGCTCCGGGCGTATATGCTCCGCATTGGTCTTGACCAACTCT
ATCAGAGCTTGGTTGACGGCAATTTCGATGATGCAGCTTGGGCGCAGGGTCGATGCGACGCAATCGTCCG
ATCCGGAGCCGGGACTGTCGGGCGTACACAAATCGCCCGCAGAAGCGCGGCCGTCTGGACCGATGGCTGT
GTAGAAGTACTCGCCGATAGTGGAAACCGACGCCCCAGCACTCGTCCGAGGGCAAAGGAATAAACGCGTT
AAGTCGACAATCAACCTCTGGATTACAAAATTTGTGAAAGATTGACTGGTATTCTTAACTATGTTGCTCC
TTTTACGCTATGTGGATACGCTGCTTTAATGCCTTTGTATCATGCTATTGCTTCCCGTATGGCTTTCATT
TTCTCCTCCTTGTATAAATCCTGGTTGCTGTCTCTTTATGAGGAGTTGTGGCCCGTTGTCAGGCAACGTG
GCGTGGTGTGCACTGTGTTTGCTGACGCAACCCCCACTGGTTGGGGCATTGCCACCACCTGTCAGCTCCT
TTCCGGGACTTTCGCTTTCCCCCTCCCTATTGCCACGGCGGAACTCATCGCCGCCTGCCTTGCCCGCTGC
TGGACAGGGGCTCGGCTGTTGGGCACTGACAATTCCGTGGTGTTGTCGGGGAAATCATCGTCCTTTCCTT
GGCTGCTCGCCTGTGTTGCCACCTGGATTCTGCGCGGGACGTCCTTCTGCTACGTCCCTTCGGCCCTCAA
TCCAGCGGACCTTCCTTCCCGCGGCCTGCTGCCGGCTCTGCGGCCTCTTCCGCGTCTTCGCCTTCGCCCT
CAGACGAGTCGGATCTCCCTTTGGGCCGCCTCCCCGCGTCGACTTTAAGACCAATGACTTACAAGGCAGC
TGTAGATCTTAGCCACTTTTTAAAAGAAAAGGGGGGACTGGAAGGGCTAATTCACTCCCAACGAAGACAA
GATCTGCTTTTTGCTTGTACTGGGTCTCTCTGGTTAGACCAGATCTGAGCCTGGGAGCTCTCTGGCTAAC
TAGGGAACCCACTGCTTAAGCCTCAATAAAGCTTGCCTTGAGTGCTTCAAGTAGTGTGTGCCCGTCTGTT
GTGTGACTCTGGTAACTAGAGATCCCTCAGACCCTTTTAGTCAGTGTGGAAAATCTCTAGCAGGGCCCGT
TTAAACCCGCTGATCAGCCTCGACTGTGCCTTCTAGTTGCCAGCCATCTGTTGTTTGCCCCTCCCCCGTG
CCTTCCTTGACCCTGGAAGGTGCCACTCCCACTGTCCTTTCCTAATAAAATGAGGAAATTGCATCGCATT
GTCTGAGTAGGTGTCATTCTATTCTGGGGGGTGGGGTGGGGCAGGACAGCAAGGGGGAGGATTGGGAAGA
CAATAGCAGGCATGCTGGGGATGCGGTGGGCTCTATGGCTTCTGAGGCGGAAAGAACCAGCTGGGGCTCT
AGGGGGTATCCCC
[124 nt withheld, positions 10067-10190]
C
[91 nt withheld, positions 10192-10282]
A
[49 nt withheld, positions 10284-10332]
CCTTTGACGTTGGAGTCCACG
Features (pLannotate 1.2.2; 37 found; start..end, strand, type, name):
    156..485     +  promoter       SV40 promoter: SV40 enhancer and early promoter
    533..580     +  promoter       EM7 promoter: synthetic bacterial promoter&nbsp
    599..973     +  CDS            BleoR: antibiotic-binding protein; Sh ble from Streptoalloteichus hindustanus; confers resistance to bleomycin, phleomycin, and Zeocin™
    983..1108    +  CDS            ble (fragment): BLE_KLEPN - Experimental evidence at protein level: Swiss-Prot protein existence level 1. Binding protein with a strong affinity to the bleomycin family of antibiotics. Binds to CL990; an antimitotic-antibiotic compound. From Klebsiella pneumoniae.
   1103..1224    +  polyA_signal   SV40 poly(A) signal: SV40 polyadenylation signal
   1297..1313    -  protein_bind   lac operator: The lac repressor binds to the lac operator to inhibit transcription in E. coli. This inhibition can be relieved by adding lactose or isopropyl-β-D-thiogalactopyranoside (IPTG). lac repressor encoded by lacI
   1321..1351    -  promoter       lac promoter: promoter for the E. coli lac operon
   1366..1387    -  protein_bind   CAP binding site: CAP binding activates transcription in the presence of cAMP. E. coli catabolite activator protein
   1400..1492    -  CDS            lacI (fragment): lac repressor; lacI; The lac repressor binds to the lac operator to inhibit transcription in E. coli. This inhibition can be relieved by adding lactose or isopropyl-β-D-thiogalactopyranoside (IPTG).
   1675..2263    -  rep_origin     ori: high-copy-number ColE1/pMB1/pBR322/pUC origin of replication
   2434..3294    -  CDS            AmpR: β-lactamase; bla; confers resistance to ampicillin, carbenicillin, and related antibiotics
   3295..3399    -  promoter       AmpR promoter: bla
   3458..3510    -  misc_feature   bom (fragment): basis of mobility region from pBR322
   3665..4044    +  enhancer       CMV enhancer: human cytomegalovirus immediate early enhancer
   4045..4244    +  promoter       CMV promoter: human cytomegalovirus (CMV) immediate early promoter
   4262..4442    +  LTR            5' LTR (truncated): truncated 5' long terminal repeat (LTR) from HIV-1
   4489..4614    +  misc_feature   HIV-1 Ψ: packaging signal of human immunodeficiency virus type 1
   4598..4961    +  CDS            HIV-1 gag (fragment): gag protein from human immunodeficiency virus 1; gag
   5107..5340    +  misc_feature   RRE: The Rev response element (RRE) of HIV-1 allows for Rev-dependent mRNA export from the nucleus to the cytoplasm.
   5717..5817    +  CDS            Rev (fragment): human immunodeficiency virus 1 (HIV-1) Rev protein; rev; enhances nuclear export of unspliced and incompletely spliced viral mRNAs
   5867..5984    +  misc_feature   cPPT/CTS: central polypurine tract and central termination sequence of HIV-1
   6035..6275    +  promoter       U6 promoter: RNA polymerase III promoter for human U6 snRNA
   6286..6304    +  misc_RNA       MS2 stem loop: stem loop that binds the bacteriophage MS2 coat protein
   6327..6345    +  misc_RNA       MS2 stem loop: stem loop that binds the bacteriophage MS2 coat protein
   6380..6693    +  promoter       U6 promoter: RNA polymerase III promoter for mouse U6 snRNA (Das et al., 1988)
   6698..6716    +  misc_RNA       MS2 stem loop: stem loop that binds the bacteriophage MS2 coat protein
   6739..6757    +  misc_RNA       MS2 stem loop: stem loop that binds the bacteriophage MS2 coat protein
   6777..6795    +  CDS            small t antigen (fragment): SV40 (simian virus 40) small t antigen
   6821..7032    +  promoter       EF-1α core promoter: core promoter for human elongation factor EF-1α
   7057..7764    +  CDS            mCherry: mCherry is a basic (constitutively fluorescent) red fluorescent protein published in 2004, derived from Discosoma sp.. It is reported to be a very rapidly-maturing monomer with low acid sensitivity.
   7831..8853    +  CDS            hph: KHYB_ECOLX - Experimental evidence at protein level: Swiss-Prot protein existence level 1. The aminoglycoside phosphotransferases achieve inactivation of their antibiotic substrates by phosphorylation. Only phosphorylates hygromycin and closely related compounds such as demethyl analogs and destomycin. From Escherichia coli.
   8872..9460    +  misc_feature   WPRE: woodchuck hepatitis virus posttranscriptional regulatory element
   9511..9530    +  misc_feature   cPPT/CTS (fragment): central polypurine tract and central termination sequence of HIV-1
   9532..9765    +  LTR            3' LTR (ΔU3): self-inactivating 3' long terminal repeat (LTR) from HIV-1
   9797..10021   +  polyA_signal   bGH poly(A) signal: bovine growth hormone polyadenylation signal
  10025..10046   +  promoter       SV40 promoter (fragment): SV40 enhancer and early promoter
  10067..142     +  rep_origin     f1 ori (across the origin) (sequence partly withheld): f1 bacteriophage origin of replication; arrow indicates direction of (+) strand synthesis
