[The description below was written by a language model from this plasmid's Addgene catalogue record and pLannotate feature annotations shown in this document.]
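Description:
MS2-adRNA (5'GAC) is a third-generation-style, self-inactivating lentiviral vector built on the lentiCRISPR v2 backbone for delivering ADAR-recruiting guide RNAs (adRNAs) into mammalian cells. In bacteria it replicates from a high-copy ColE1/pUC-type origin and is selected with ampicillin through the β-lactamase gene. An f1 origin and an SV40/EM7-driven bleomycin/Zeocin resistance cassette are also annotated in the backbone outside the viral region. The viral genome is transcribed from a CMV enhancer/promoter fused to a truncated HIV-1 5' LTR and contains the Ψ packaging signal, RRE, cPPT/CTS, WPRE and a ΔU3 3' LTR followed by a bGH polyadenylation signal.

The payload consists of two tandem RNA polymerase III cassettes, one driven by the human U6 promoter and one by the mouse U6 promoter, each expressing a copy of the same adRNA. In each copy, an antisense segment is flanked on both sides by an MS2 stem loop, giving the four MS2 hairpins seen in the feature table. These hairpins bind the MS2 coat protein, which allows recruitment of a coat protein-fused deaminase to the target transcript. According to the record, the guide targets a GAC site at the 5' end of the human ADAR2 deaminase domain carried on two companion plasmids, supporting interrogation of that domain for RNA editing activity and specificity. Downstream, an EF-1α core promoter drives mCherry-P2A-hygromycin resistance, which replaces the original Cas9-P2A-puromycin cassette and allows fluorescent tracking and hygromycin selection of transduced cells. The catalogue lists a total size of about 12.3 kb, whereas the sequenced record is 10,353 nt; the record does not explain this difference.
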