Addgene plasmid #170127: MS2-adRNA (5'GAC)
Purpose: Lentiviral vector carrying 2 copies of the MS2 adRNA targeting a GAC at the 5' end of the ADAR2 deaminase domain in plasmids #170124 and 170125
Depositing lab: Prashant Mali. Depositing organization: University of California, San Diego (UCSD). Publication: Comprehensive interrogation of the ADAR2 deaminase domain for engineering enhanced RNA editing activity and specificity. Katrekar D, Xiang Y, Palmer N, Saha A, Meluzzi D, Mali P. Elife. 2022 Jan 19;11. pii: 75555. doi: 10.7554/eLife.75555. PubMed 35044296.
Backbone
  Vector backbone: lentiCRISPR v2
  Backbone manufacturer: Addgene #52961
  Backbone size w/o insert (bp): 10500
  Total vector size (bp): 12300
  Modifications to backbone: 1 copy of the MS2-adRNA cloned downstream of the human U6 promoter followed by a mouse U6 promoter that drives the expression of a second copy. mCherry-P2A-Hygromycin cloned in place of the Cas9-P2A-Puromycin in the original vector.
  Vector type: Mammalian Expression, Lentiviral
  Selectable markers: Hygromycin
Growth in bacteria
  Bacterial resistance: Ampicillin, 100 μg/mL
  Growth temperature: 37°C
  Growth strain: NEB Stable
  Copy number: Unknown
Gene/Insert
  Gene/Insert name: MS2-ADAR2(5'GAC)-MS2
  gRNA/shRNA sequence: aACATGAGGATCACCCATGTcCACGAGCCTGCTCACGGCATaACATGAGGATCACCCATGTc
  Species: H. sapiens (human)
  Promoter: Human U6 and mouse U6
  Cloning method: Gibson Cloning
  Sequencing primers: 5′ GACTATCATATGCTTACCGT
Terms and licenses: Academic/Nonprofit Terms; Industry Terms: Not Available to Industry
How to cite: MS2-adRNA (5'GAC) was a gift from Prashant Mali (Addgene plasmid # 170127 ; http://n2t.net/addgene:170127 ; RRID:Addgene_170127)
